>Addgene plasmid #200538 | pMC-ME_BFP-P2A-NTRv2-pA | addgene full sequence | sequence record 394644 | Addgene NGS Result
GCTCCCGGCGGATTTGTCCTACTCAGGAGAGCGTTCACCGACAAACAACAGATAAAACGAAAGGCCCAGT
CTTCCGACTGAGCCTTTCGTTTTATTTGATGCCTGGCAGTTCCCTACTCTCGCGTTAACGCTAGCATGGA
TGTTTTCCCAGTCACGACGTTGTAAAACGACGGCCAGTCTTAAGCTCGGGCCCGGTCTCTAGTCGCCACC
ATGAGCGAGCTGATTAAGGAGAACATGCACATGAAGCTGTACATGGAGGGCACCGTGGACAACCATCACT
TCAAGTGCACATCCGAGGGCGAAGGCAAGCCCTACGAGGGCACCCAGACCATGAGAATCAAGGTGGTCGA
GGGCGGCCCTCTCCCCTTCGCCTTCGACATCCTGGCTACTAGCTTCCTCTACGGCAGCAAGACCTTCATC
AACCACACCCAGGGCATCCCCGACTTCTTCAAGCAGTCCTTCCCTGAGGGCTTCACATGGGAGAGAGTCA
CCACATACGAAGACGGGGGCGTGCTGACCGCTACCCAGGACACCAGCCTCCAGGACGGCTGCCTCATCTA
CAACGTCAAGATCAGAGGGGTGAACTTCACATCCAACGGCCCTGTGATGCAGAAGAAAACACTCGGCTGG
GAGGCCTTCACCGAGACGCTGTACCCCGCTGACGGCGGCCTGGAAGGCAGAAACGACATGGCCCTGAAGC
TCGTGGGCGGGAGCCATCTGATCGCAAACATCAAGACCACATATAGATCCAAGAAACCCGCTAAGAACCT
CAAGATGCCTGGCGTCTACTATGTGGACTACAGACTGGAAAGAATCAAGGAGGCCAACAACGAGACGTAC
GTCGAGCAGCACGAGGTGGCAGTGGCCAGATACTGCGACCTCCCTAGCAAACTGGGGCACAAGCTTAATG
GAAGCGGAGCTACTAACTTCAGCCTGCTGAAGCAGGCTGGAGACGTGGAGGAGAACCCCGGGCCTATGAC
TATTGTTCAAGCTGCCCAATCCCGCTACTCCACCAAAGCCTTTGATGCTTCGCGCAAATTGCCTGAAGAG
AAAGTCGCGGCAGTGAAAGAGTTAATCCGCATGAGTGCGTCCAGTGTCAACTCGCAACCTTGGCATTTTA
TTGTCGCGAGCAGTGAAGAGGGAAAAGCGCGCATCGCCAAAGCAACACAAGGTGGTTTTGCTGCTAATGA
GCGCAAGATTTTGGATGCTTCTCACGTTGTGGTGTTCTGCGCCAAAACGGCGATTGATGAAGCGTACCTA
CTCGACCTTTTGGAAAGCGAAGACAAAGATGGCCGCTACGCCGATGTCGAAGCAAAAAATGGCATGCACG
CTGGTCGTTCATTTTTCGTCAACATGCACCGCTTTGACTTGAAAGACGCGCATCACTGGATGGAAAAGCA
AGTTTACCTCAATGTGGGGACGCTGCTATTGGGTGCTTCTGCGATGGAGATCGACGCGGTGCCAATTGAA
GGCTTCGATGCCAAGGTGCTTGATGAGGAGTTTGGTCTGCGTGAGAAGGGCTTTACCAGCGTGGTGATTG
TGCCGCTGGGTTACCATAGCGAAGACGATTTTAATGCTAAGCTGCCAAAATCACGTTGGTCAGCAGAGAC
TGTTTTTACCGAAATCTAACTCGAGTCTAGAACTATAGTGAGTCGTATTACGTAGATCCAGACATGATAA
GATACATTGATGAGTTTGGACAAACCACAACTAGAATGCAGTGAAAAAAATGCTTTATTTGTGAAATTTG
TGATGCTATTGCTTTATTTGTAACCATTATAAGCTGCAATAAACAAGTTAACAACAACAATTGCATTCAT
TTTATGTTTCAGGTTCAGGGGGAGGTGTGGGAGGTTTTTTAATTCCTCAAGAGACCTCTAGACCAGCCAG
GACAGAAATGCCTCGACTTCGCTGCTACCCAAGGTTGCCGGGTGACGCACACCGTGGAAACGGATGAAGG
CACGAACCCAGTGGACATAAGCCTGTTCGGTTCGTAAGCTGTAATGCAAGTAGCGTATGCGCTCACGCAA
CTGGTCCAGAACCTTGACCGAACGCAGCGGTGGTAACGGCGCAGTGGCGGTTTTCATGGCTTGTTATGAC
TGTTTTTTTGGGGTACAGTCTATGCCTCGGGCATCCAAGCAGCAAGCGCGTTACGCCGTGGGTCGATGTT
TGATGTTATGGAGCAGCAACGATGTTACGCAGCAGGGCAGTCGCCCTAAAACAAAGTTAAACATTATGAG
GGAAGCGGTGATCGCCGAAGTATCGACTCAACTATCAGAGGTAGTTGGCGTCATCGAGCGCCATCTCGAA
CCGACGTTGCTGGCCGTACATTTGTACGGCTCCGCAGTGGATGGCGGCCTGAAGCCACACAGTGATATTG
ATTTGCTGGTTACGGTGACCGTAAGGCTTGATGAAACAACGCGGCGAGCTTTGATCAACGACCTTTTGGA
AACTTCGGCTTCCCCTGGAGAGAGCGAGATTCTCCGCGCTGTAGAAGTCACCATTGTTGTGCACGACGAC
ATCATTCCGTGGCGTTATCCAGCTAAGCGCGAACTGCAATTTGGAGAATGGCAGCGCAATGACATTCTTG
CAGGTATCTTCGAGCCAGCCACGATCGACATTGATCTGGCTATCTTGCTGACAAAAGCAAGAGAACATAG
CGTTGCCTTGGTAGGTCCAGCGGCGGAGGAACTCTTTGATCCGGTTCCTGAACAGGATCTATTTGAGGCG
CTAAATGAAACCTTAACGCTATGGAACTCGCCGCCCGACTGGGCTGGCGATGAGCGAAATGTAGTGCTTA
CGTTGTCCCGCATTTGGTACAGCGCAGTAACCGGCAAAATCGCGCCGAAGGATGTCGCTGCCGACTGGGC
AATGGAGCGCCTGCCGGCCCAGTATCAGCCCGTCATACTTGAAGCTAGACAGGCTTATCTTGGACAAGAA
GAAGATCGCTTGGCCTCGCGCGCAGATCAGTTGGAAGAATTTGTCCACTACGTGAAAGGCGAGATCACCA
AGGTAGTCGGCAAATAACCCTCGAGCCACCCATGACCAAAATCCCTTAACGTGAGTTACGCGTCGTTCCA
CTGAGCGTCAGACCCCGTAGAAAAGATCAAAGGATCTTCTTGAGATCCTTTTTTTCTGCGCGTAATCTGC
TGCTTGCAAACAAAAAAACCACCGCTACCAGCGGTGGTTTGTTTGCCGGATCAAGAGCTACCAACTCTTT
TTCCGAAGGTAACTGGCTTCAGCAGAGCGCAGATACCAAATACTGTTCTTCTAGTGTAGCCGTAGTTAGG
CCACCACTTCAAGAACTCTGTAGCACCGCCTACATACCTCGCTCTGCTAATCCTGTTACCAGTGGCTGCT
GCCAGTGGCGATAAGTCGTGTCTTACCGGGTTGGACTCAAGACGATAGTTACCGGATAAGGCGCAGCGGT
CGGGCTGAACGGGGGGTTCGTGCACACAGCCCAGCTTGGAGCGAACGACCTACACCGAACTGAGATACCT
ACAGCGTGAGCTATGAGAAAGCGCCACGCTTCCCGAAGGGAGAAAGGCGGACAGGTATCCGGTAAGCGGC
AGGGTCGGAACAGGAGAGCGCACGAGGGAGCTTCCAGGGGGAAACGCCTGGTATCTTTATAGTCCTGTCG
GGTTTCGCCACCTCTGACTTGAGCGTCGATTTTTGTGATGCTCGTCAGGGGGGCGGAGCCTATGGAAAAA
CGCCAGCAACGCGGCCTTTTTACGGTTCCTGGCCTTTTGCTGGCCTTTTGCTCACATGTTCTTTCCTGCG
TTATCCCCTGATTCTGTGGATAACCGTATTACCGCCTTTGAGTGAGCTGATACCGCTCGCCGCAGCCGAA
CGACCGAGCGCAGCGAGTCAGTGAGCGAGGAAGCGGAAGAGCGCCCAATACGCAAACCGCCTCTCCCCGC
GCGTTGGCCGATTCATTAATGCAGCTGGCACGACAGGTTTCCCGACTGGAAAGCGGGCAGTGAGCGCAAC
GCAATTAATACGCGTACCGCTAGCCAGGAAGAGTTTGTAGAAACGCAAAAAGGCCATCCGTCAGGATGGC
CTTCTGCTTAGTTTGATGCCTGGCAGTTTATGGCGGGCGTCCTGCCCGCCACCCTCCGGGCCGTTGCTTC
ACAACGTTCAAATCC
Features (pLannotate 1.2.2; 12 found; start..end, strand, type, name):
     52..95      +  terminator     rrnB T1 terminator: Escherichia coli rrnB; transcription terminator T1 from the E. coli rrnB gene
    142..178     -  CDS            lacZα (fragment): LacZα fragment of β-galactosidase; lacZ fragment
    211..909     +  CDS            TagBFP: TagBFP is a basic (constitutively fluorescent) blue fluorescent protein published in 2008, derived from Entacmaea quadricolor. It is reported to be a very rapidly-maturing monomer with very low acid sensitivity.
    976..1626    +  CDS            nfsB: NFSB_SALTY - Also known as nfnB From Salmonella typhimurium (strain LT2 / SGSC1412 / ATCC 700720).
   1643..1660    -  promoter       T7 promoter (fragment): promoter for bacteriophage T7 RNA polymerase
   1665..1799    -  polyA_signal   SV40 poly(A) signal: SV40 polyadenylation signal
   1974..1997    +  promoter       Pc promoter (fragment): intI1 (promoter lies within the coding sequence); class 1 integron promoter
   2173..2229    +  CDS            GmR (fragment): gentamycin acetyltransferase; aacC1; confers resistance to gentamycin
   2236..3027    +  CDS            SmR: aminoglycoside adenylyltransferase (Murphy, 1985); aadA; confers resistance to spectinomycin and streptomycin
   3120..3708    +  rep_origin     ori: high-copy-number ColE1/pMB1/pBR322/pUC origin of replication
   3891..3983    +  CDS            lacI (fragment): lac repressor; lacI; The lac repressor binds to the lac operator to inhibit transcription in E. coli. This inhibition can be relieved by adding lactose or isopropyl-β-D-thiogalactopyranoside (IPTG).
   4038..4065    -  terminator     rrnB T2 terminator: transcription terminator T2 from the E. coli rrnB gene
