[The description below was written by a language model from this plasmid's Addgene catalogue record and pLannotate feature annotations shown in this document.]
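Description:
pMC-ME_BFP-P2A-NTRv2-pA is a 4,145 bp "middle entry" plasmid for a Golden Gate-style modular cloning system (vector type recorded as Mini-Golden). It was built on the pU6a:sgRNA#3 backbone and is intended for assembling mini-circle donor constructs used in zebrafish knock-in genome editing. It is propagated in E. coli through a high-copy ColE1/pUC-type origin and selected with spectinomycin via the aadA (SmR) aminoglycoside adenylyltransferase gene. The annotated Pc integron promoter fragment and short gentamicin-resistance fragment upstream of SmR are probably remnants of the resistance cassette's origin. Fragments of lacZα and lacI and the rrnB T1 and T2 terminators likewise appear to be backbone remnants rather than functional payload.

The payload is a promoterless cassette. A TagBFP blue fluorescent protein coding sequence is followed, per the construct name, by a P2A self-cleaving peptide; this is not separately annotated but fits the gap between the two coding features. Next comes a nitroreductase open reading frame, described as NTR version 2 and annotated by similarity to nfsB. An SV40 polyadenylation signal follows, although it is annotated on the reverse strand. P2A allows a single transcript to yield separate BFP and nitroreductase proteins, so cells expressing the cassette are labelled blue and are also sensitive to prodrug-induced ablation, the usual use of nitroreductase in zebrafish. According to the record, BsaI sites flank the cassette, allowing this type IIS enzyme to release it for ordered ligation with other modules. No promoter is annotated for the cassette, so expression presumably depends on the elements it is assembled with or the targeted locus.
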