Addgene plasmid #200538: pMC-ME_BFP-P2A-NTRv2-pA
Purpose: mini circle middle entry plasmid for BFP-P2A-NTR version 2-pA with flanking BsaI cut sites
Depositing lab: Junsu Kang. Depositing organization: University of Wisconsin, Madison. Publication: Advancing knock-in approaches for robust genome editing in zebrafish. Rodriguez-Parks A, Beezley EG, Manna S, Silaban I, Almutawa SI, Cao S, Ahmed H, Guyer M, Baker S, Richards MP, Kang J. Biol Open. 2026 Feb 2:bio.062472. doi: 10.1242/bio.062472. PubMed 41630603.
Backbone
  Vector backbone: pU6a:sgRNA#3
  Backbone manufacturer: Addgene #64247
  Total vector size (bp): 4145
  Vector type: Mini-Golden
Growth in bacteria
  Bacterial resistance: Spectinomycin, 50 μg/mL
  Growth temperature: 37°C
  Growth strain: DH5alpha
  Copy number: Unknown
Gene/Insert
  Gene/Insert name: BFP, NTRv2
Terms and licenses: Academic/Nonprofit Terms; Industry Terms: Not Available to Industry
How to cite: pMC-ME_BFP-P2A-NTRv2-pA was a gift from Junsu Kang (Addgene plasmid # 200538 ; http://n2t.net/addgene:200538 ; RRID:Addgene_200538)
